Addgene plasmid #195111: pX459-sgRNA2-RPB1-N-term
Purpose: Vector for transient expression of spCas9-nuclease (V2.0) and a sgRNA targeting the RPB1 N-term. Puromycin selection (2A-fusion).
Depositing lab: Job Dekker. Depositing organization: University of Massachusetts, Worcester. Publication: A cohesin traffic pattern genetically linked to gene regulation. Valton AL, Venev SV, Mair B, Khokhar ES, Tong AHY, Usaj M, Chan K, Pai AA, Moffat J, Dekker J. Nat Struct Mol Biol. 2022 Dec 8. doi: 10.1038/s41594-022-00890-9. PubMed 36482254.
Backbone
  Vector backbone: PX459 V2.0 Addgene plasmid #62988
  Total vector size (bp): 9178
  Vector type: Mammalian Expression, CRISPR
  Selectable markers: Puromycin
Growth in bacteria
  Bacterial resistance: Ampicillin, 100 μg/mL
  Growth temperature: 37°C
  Growth strain: DH5alpha
  Copy number: Unknown
Gene/Insert
  Gene/Insert name: sgRNA against first exon of RPB1 (N-terminal)
  gRNA/shRNA sequence: GCCTCCGCCATGCACGGGGG
  Species: H. sapiens (human)
  Cloning method: Restriction Enzyme; 5′ cloning site BbsI (destroyed during cloning); 3′ cloning site BbsI (destroyed during cloning)
  Sequencing primers: 5′ GACTATCATATGCTTACCGT
Terms and licenses: Academic/Nonprofit Terms; Industry Terms: Not Available to Industry
Depositor comments: Please visit https://www.biorxiv.org/content/10.1101/2021.07.29.454218v1 for bioRxiv preprint.
How to cite: pX459-sgRNA2-RPB1-N-term was a gift from Job Dekker (Addgene plasmid # 195111 ; http://n2t.net/addgene:195111 ; RRID:Addgene_195111)
