[The description below was written by a language model from this plasmid's Addgene catalogue record and pLannotate feature annotations shown in this document.]
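Description:
pX459-sgRNA2-RPB1-N-term is a mammalian CRISPR expression plasmid of about 9.2 kb, built on the PX459 V2.0 backbone. It delivers Streptococcus pyogenes Cas9 nuclease and a single guide RNA together by transient transfection. It is propagated in E. coli using a high-copy ColE1/pUC-type origin and an ampicillin resistance gene (β-lactamase with its own promoter). An f1 phage origin is also present, and a single AAV2 inverted terminal repeat is annotated downstream of the expression cassette. With only one ITR annotated, nothing in the record suggests use as an AAV packaging vector.

The plasmid carries two expression units. A human U6 RNA polymerase III promoter drives the sgRNA, which consists of a 20-nt spacer fused to the S. pyogenes guide RNA scaffold. The spacer was cloned into the BbsI sites, which were destroyed in the process, and it targets the first exon of human RPB1 at the region encoding the N-terminus. Downstream, a CMV enhancer and a hybrid chicken β-actin/MVM intron are annotated ahead of the Cas9 coding sequence; the core promoter itself is not called in the feature table. The software annotates Cas9 as two contiguous N- and C-terminal portions that together form the full-length nuclease. It is followed by a nucleoplasmin nuclear localization signal and, according to the catalogue entry, a 2A-linked puromycin N-acetyltransferase, with a bGH polyadenylation signal ending the transcript. The 2A fusion ties puromycin resistance to Cas9 expression, so transfected cells can be enriched by short drug selection.

The construct is intended to cut near the start of the RPB1 coding sequence in human cells. The name indicates it is one of several guides designed against this site, but the record does not describe any accompanying repair template.
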