Features (pLannotate 1.2.2; 18 found; start..end, strand, type, name):
      1..241     +  promoter       U6 promoter: RNA polymerase III promoter for human U6 snRNA
    271..346     +  misc_RNA       gRNA scaffold: guide RNA scaffold for the Streptococcus pyogenes CRISPR/Cas9 system
    353..396     +  misc_RNA       gRNA scaffold (fragment): guide RNA scaffold for the Streptococcus pyogenes CRISPR/Cas9 system
    443..728     +  enhancer       CMV enhancer: human cytomegalovirus immediate early enhancer; contains an 18-bp deletion relative to the standard CMV enhancer
   1008..1235    +  intron         hybrid intron: hybrid between chicken β-actin (CBA) and minute virus of mice (MMV) introns (Gray et al., 2011)
   1373..2974    +  CDS            Cas9(N): N-terminal portion of Streptococcus pyogenes Cas9 (Zetsche et al., 2015)
   2975..5473    +  CDS            Cas9(C): C-terminal portion of Streptococcus pyogenes Cas9 (Zetsche et al., 2015)
   5474..5521    +  CDS            nucleoplasmin NLS: bipartite nuclear localization signal from nucleoplasmin
   5591..6190    +  CDS            PuroR (fragment): puromycin N-acetyltransferase; pac from Streptomyces; confers resistance to puromycin
   6224..6335    +  polyA_signal   bGH poly(A) signal: bovine growth hormone polyadenylation signal
   6440..6580    +  repeat_region  AAV2 ITR: inverted terminal repeat of adeno-associated virus serotype 2 inverted
   6585..6636    -  misc_feature   bom (fragment): basis of mobility region from pBR322
   6655..7110    +  rep_origin     f1 ori (sequence partly withheld): f1 bacteriophage origin of replication; arrow indicates direction of (+) strand synthesis
   7111..7160    -  misc_feature   bom (fragment): basis of mobility region from pBR322
   7262..7297    -  CDS            rop (fragment): Rop protein, which maintains plasmids at low copy number; rop
   7392..7496    +  promoter       AmpR promoter: bla
   7497..8357    +  CDS            AmpR: β-lactamase; bla; confers resistance to ampicillin, carbenicillin, and related antibiotics
   8528..9116    +  rep_origin     ori: high-copy-number ColE1/pMB1/pBR322/pUC origin of replication
>Addgene plasmid #195111 | pX459-sgRNA2-RPB1-N-term | addgene full sequence | sequence record 383881 | Addgene NGS Result
GAGGGCCTATTTCCCATGATTCCTTCATATTTGCATATACGATACAAGGCTGTTAGAGAGATAATTGGAA
TTAATTTGACTGTAAACACAAAGATATTAGTACAAAATACGTGACGTAGAAAGTAATAATTTCTTGGGTA
GTTTGCAGTTTTAAAATTATGTTTTAAAATGGACTATCATATGCTTACCGTAACTTGAAAGTATTTCGAT
TTCTTGGCTTTATATATCTTGTGGAAAGGACGAAACACCGGCCTCCGCCATGCACGGGGGGTTTTAGAGC
TAGAAATAGCAAGTTAAAATAAGGCTAGTCCGTTATCAACTTGAAAAAGTGGCACCGAGTCGGTGCTTTT
TTGTTTTAGAGCTAGAAATAGCAAGTTAAAATAAGGCTAGTCCGTTTTTAGCGCGTGCGCCAATTCTGCA
GACAAATGGCTCTAGAGGTACCCGTTACATAACTTACGGTAAATGGCCCGCCTGGCTGACCGCCCAACGA
CCCCCGCCCATTGACGTCAATAGTAACGCCAATAGGGACTTTCCATTGACGTCAATGGGTGGAGTATTTA
CGGTAAACTGCCCACTTGGCAGTACATCAAGTGTATCATATGCCAAGTACGCCCCCTATTGACGTCAATG
ACGGTAAATGGCCCGCCTGGCATTGTGCCCAGTACATGACCTTATGGGACTTTCCTACTTGGCAGTACAT
CTACGTATTAGTCATCGCTATTACCATGGTCGAGGTGAGCCCCACGTTCTGCTTCACTCTCCCCATCTCC
CCCCCCTCCCCACCCCCAATTTTGTATTTATTTATTTTTTAATTATTTTGTGCAGCGATGGGGGCGGGGG
GGGGGGGGGGGCGCGCGCCGGGGGGGGGGGGGGGGGGGGGGGGGGGGGGSGGGGSGRGGSGGRGRGGKGS
GGCGGCAGCCAATCAGAGCGGCGCGCTCCGAAAGTTTCCTTTTATGGCGAGGCGGCGGCGGCGGCGGCCC
TATAAAAAGCGAAGCGCGCGGCGGGCGGGAGTCGCTGCGCGCTGCCTTCGCCCCGTGCCCCGCTCCGCCG
CCGCCTCGCGCCGCCCGCCCCGGCTCTGACTGACCGCGTTACTCCCACAGGTGAGCGGGCGGGACGGCCC
TTCTCCTCCGGGCTGTAATTAGCTGAGCAAGAGGTAAGGGTTTAAGGGATGGTTGGTTGGTGGGGTATTA
ATGTTTAATTACCTGGAGCACCTGCCTGAAATCACTTTTTTTCAGGTTGGACCGGTGCCACCATGGACTA
TAAGGACCACGACGGAGACTACAAGGATCATGATATTGATTACAAAGACGATGACGATAAGATGGCCCCA
AAGAAGAAGCGGAAGGTCGGTATCCACGGAGTCCCAGCAGCCGACAAGAAGTACAGCATCGGCCTGGACA
TCGGCACCAACTCTGTGGGCTGGGCCGTGATCACCGACGAGTACAAGGTGCCCAGCAAGAAATTCAAGGT
GCTGGGCAACACCGACCGGCACAGCATCAAGAAGAACCTGATCGGAGCCCTGCTGTTCGACAGCGGCGAA
ACAGCCGAGGCCACCCGGCTGAAGAGAACCGCCAGAAGAAGATACACCAGACGGAAGAACCGGATCTGCT
ATCTGCAAGAGATCTTCAGCAACGAGATGGCCAAGGTGGACGACAGCTTCTTCCACAGACTGGAAGAGTC
CTTCCTGGTGGAAGAGGATAAGAAGCACGAGCGGCACCCCATCTTCGGCAACATCGTGGACGAGGTGGCC
TACCACGAGAAGTACCCCACCATCTACCACCTGAGAAAGAAACTGGTGGACAGCACCGACAAGGCCGACC
TGCGGCTGATCTATCTGGCCCTGGCCCACATGATCAAGTTCCGGGGCCACTTCCTGATCGAGGGCGACCT
GAACCCCGACAACAGCGACGTGGACAAGCTGTTCATCCAGCTGGTGCAGACCTACAACCAGCTGTTCGAG
GAAAACCCCATCAACGCCAGCGGCGTGGACGCCAAGGCCATCCTGTCTGCCAGACTGAGCAAGAGCAGAC
GGCTGGAAAATCTGATCGCCCAGCTGCCCGGCGAGAAGAAGAATGGCCTGTTCGGAAACCTGATTGCCCT
GAGCCTGGGCCTGACCCCCAACTTCAAGAGCAACTTCGACCTGGCCGAGGATGCCAAACTGCAGCTGAGC
AAGGACACCTACGACGACGACCTGGACAACCTGCTGGCCCAGATCGGCGACCAGTACGCCGACCTGTTTC
TGGCCGCCAAGAACCTGTCCGACGCCATCCTGCTGAGCGACATCCTGAGAGTGAACACCGAGATCACCAA
GGCCCCCCTGAGCGCCTCTATGATCAAGAGATACGACGAGCACCACCAGGACCTGACCCTGCTGAAAGCT
CTCGTGCGGCAGCAGCTGCCTGAGAAGTACAAAGAGATTTTCTTCGACCAGAGCAAGAACGGCTACGCCG
GCTACATTGACGGCGGAGCCAGCCAGGAAGAGTTCTACAAGTTCATCAAGCCCATCCTGGAAAAGATGGA
CGGCACCGAGGAACTGCTCGTGAAGCTGAACAGAGAGGACCTGCTGCGGAAGCAGCGGACCTTCGACAAC
GGCAGCATCCCCCACCAGATCCACCTGGGAGAGCTGCACGCCATTCTGCGGCGGCAGGAAGATTTTTACC
CATTCCTGAAGGACAACCGGGAAAAGATCGAGAAGATCCTGACCTTCCGCATCCCCTACTACGTGGGCCC
TCTGGCCAGGGGAAACAGCAGATTCGCCTGGATGACCAGAAAGAGCGAGGAAACCATCACCCCCTGGAAC
TTCGAGGAAGTGGTGGACAAGGGCGCTTCCGCCCAGAGCTTCATCGAGCGGATGACCAACTTCGATAAGA
ACCTGCCCAACGAGAAGGTGCTGCCCAAGCACAGCCTGCTGTACGAGTACTTCACCGTGTATAACGAGCT
GACCAAAGTGAAATACGTGACCGAGGGAATGAGAAAGCCCGCCTTCCTGAGCGGCGAGCAGAAAAAGGCC
ATCGTGGACCTGCTGTTCAAGACCAACCGGAAAGTGACCGTGAAGCAGCTGAAAGAGGACTACTTCAAGA
AAATCGAGTGCTTCGACTCCGTGGAAATCTCCGGCGTGGAAGATCGGTTCAACGCCTCCCTGGGCACATA
CCACGATCTGCTGAAAATTATCAAGGACAAGGACTTCCTGGACAATGAGGAAAACGAGGACATTCTGGAA
GATATCGTGCTGACCCTGACACTGTTTGAGGACAGAGAGATGATCGAGGAACGGCTGAAAACCTATGCCC
ACCTGTTCGACGACAAAGTGATGAAGCAGCTGAAGCGGCGGAGATACACCGGCTGGGGCAGGCTGAGCCG
GAAGCTGATCAACGGCATCCGGGACAAGCAGTCCGGCAAGACAATCCTGGATTTCCTGAAGTCCGACGGC
TTCGCCAACAGAAACTTCATGCAGCTGATCCACGACGACAGCCTGACCTTTAAAGAGGACATCCAGAAAG
CCCAGGTGTCCGGCCAGGGCGATAGCCTGCACGAGCACATTGCCAATCTGGCCGGCAGCCCCGCCATTAA
GAAGGGCATCCTGCAGACAGTGAAGGTGGTGGACGAGCTCGTGAAAGTGATGGGCCGGCACAAGCCCGAG
AACATCGTGATCGAAATGGCCAGAGAGAACCAGACCACCCAGAAGGGACAGAAGAACAGCCGCGAGAGAA
TGAAGCGGATCGAAGAGGGCATCAAAGAGCTGGGCAGCCAGATCCTGAAAGAACACCCCGTGGAAAACAC
CCAGCTGCAGAACGAGAAGCTGTACCTGTACTACCTGCAGAATGGGCGGGATATGTACGTGGACCAGGAA
CTGGACATCAACCGGCTGTCCGACTACGATGTGGACCATATCGTGCCTCAGAGCTTTCTGAAGGACGACT
CCATCGACAACAAGGTGCTGACCAGAAGCGACAAGAACCGGGGCAAGAGCGACAACGTGCCCTCCGAAGA
GGTCGTGAAGAAGATGAAGAACTACTGGCGGCAGCTGCTGAACGCCAAGCTGATTACCCAGAGAAAGTTC
GACAATCTGACCAAGGCCGAGAGAGGCGGCCTGAGCGAACTGGATAAGGCCGGCTTCATCAAGAGACAGC
TGGTGGAAACCCGGCAGATCACAAAGCACGTGGCACAGATCCTGGACTCCCGGATGAACACTAAGTACGA
CGAGAATGACAAGCTGATCCGGGAAGTGAAAGTGATCACCCTGAAGTCCAAGCTGGTGTCCGATTTCCGG
AAGGATTTCCAGTTTTACAAAGTGCGCGAGATCAACAACTACCACCACGCCCACGACGCCTACCTGAACG
CCGTCGTGGGAACCGCCCTGATCAAAAAGTACCCTAAGCTGGAAAGCGAGTTCGTGTACGGCGACTACAA
GGTGTACGACGTGCGGAAGATGATCGCCAAGAGCGAGCAGGAAATCGGCAAGGCTACCGCCAAGTACTTC
TTCTACAGCAACATCATGAACTTTTTCAAGACCGAGATTACCCTGGCCAACGGCGAGATCCGGAAGCGGC
CTCTGATCGAGACAAACGGCGAAACCGGGGAGATCGTGTGGGATAAGGGCCGGGATTTTGCCACCGTGCG
GAAAGTGCTGAGCATGCCCCAAGTGAATATCGTGAAAAAGACCGAGGTGCAGACAGGCGGCTTCAGCAAA
GAGTCTATCCTGCCCAAGAGGAACAGCGATAAGCTGATCGCCAGAAAGAAGGACTGGGACCCTAAGAAGT
ACGGCGGCTTCGACAGCCCCACCGTGGCCTATTCTGTGCTGGTGGTGGCCAAAGTGGAAAAGGGCAAGTC
CAAGAAACTGAAGAGTGTGAAAGAGCTGCTGGGGATCACCATCATGGAAAGAAGCAGCTTCGAGAAGAAT
CCCATCGACTTTCTGGAAGCCAAGGGCTACAAAGAAGTGAAAAAGGACCTGATCATCAAGCTGCCTAAGT
ACTCCCTGTTCGAGCTGGAAAACGGCCGGAAGAGAATGCTGGCCTCTGCCGGCGAACTGCAGAAGGGAAA
CGAACTGGCCCTGCCCTCCAAATATGTGAACTTCCTGTACCTGGCCAGCCACTATGAGAAGCTGAAGGGC
TCCCCCGAGGATAATGAGCAGAAACAGCTGTTTGTGGAACAGCACAAGCACTACCTGGACGAGATCATCG
AGCAGATCAGCGAGTTCTCCAAGAGAGTGATCCTGGCCGACGCTAATCTGGACAAAGTGCTGTCCGCCTA
CAACAAGCACCGGGATAAGCCCATCAGAGAGCAGGCCGAGAATATCATCCACCTGTTTACCCTGACCAAT
CTGGGAGCCCCTGCCGCCTTCAAGTACTTTGACACCACCATCGACCGGAAGAGGTACACCAGCACCAAAG
AGGTGCTGGACGCCACCCTGATCCACCAGAGCATCACCGGCCTGTACGAGACACGGATCGACCTGTCTCA
GCTGGGAGGCGACAAAAGGCCGGCGGCCACGAAAAAGGCCGGCCAGGCAAAAAAGAAAAAGGAATTCGGC
AGTGGAGAGGGCAGAGGAAGTCTGCTAACATGCGGTGACGTCGAGGAGAATCCTGGCCCAATGACCGAGT
ACAAGCCCACGGTGCGCCTCGCCACCCGCGACGACGTCCCCAGGGCCGTACGCACCCTCGCCGCCGCGTT
CGCCGACTACCCCGCCACGCGCCACACCGTCGATCCGGACCGCCACATCGAGCGGGTCACCGAGCTGCAA
GAACTCTTCCTCACGCGCGTCGGGCTCGACATCGGCAAGGTGTGGGTCGCGGACGACGGCGCCGCGGTGG
CGGTCTGGACCACGCCGGAGAGCGTCGAAGCGGGGGCGGTGTTCGCCGAGATCGGCCCGCGCATGGCCGA
GTTGAGCGGTTCCCGGCTGGCCGCGCAGCAACAGATGGAAGGCCTCCTGGCGCCGCACCGGCCCAAGGAG
CCCGCGTGGTTCCTGGCCACCGTCGGAGTCTCGCCCGACCACCAGGGCAAGGGTCTGGGCAGCGCCGTCG
TGCTCCCCGGAGTGGAGGCGGCCGAGCGCGCCGGGGTGCCCGCCTTCCTGGAGACCTCCGCGCCCCGCAA
CCTCCCCTTCTACGAGCGGCTCGGCTTCACCGTCACCGCCGACGTCGAGGTGCCCGAAGGACCGCGCACC
TGGTGCATGACCCGCAAGCCCGGTGCCTGAGAATTCTAACTAGAGCTCGCTGATCAGCCTCGACTGTGCC
TTCTAGTTGCCAGCCATCTGTTGTTTGCCCCTCCCCCGTGCCTTCCTTGACCCTGGAAGGTGCCACTCCC
ACTGTCCTTTCCTAATAAAATGAGGAAATTGCATCGCATTGTCTGAGTAGGTGTCATTCTATTCTGGGGG
GTGGGGTGGGGCAGGACAGCAAGGGGGAGGATTGGGAAGAGAATAGCAGGCATGCTGGGGAGCGGCCGCA
GGAACCCCTAGTGATGGAGTTGGCCACTCCCTCTCTGCGCGCTCGCTCGCTCACTGAGGCCGGGCGACCA
AAGGTCGCCCGACGCCCGGGCTTTGCCCGGGCGGCCTCAGTGAGCGAGCGAGCGCGCAGCTGCCTGCAGG
GGCGCCTGATGCGGTATTTTCTCCTTACGCATCTGTGCGGTATTTCACACCGCATA
[95 nt withheld, positions 6637-6731]
T
[46 nt withheld, positions 6733-6778]
C
[141 nt withheld, positions 6780-6920]
CCTTTGACGTTGGAGTCCACGTTCTTT
[37 nt withheld, positions 6948-6984]
ACTCTATCTCGGGCTATTCTTTTGATTTATAAGGGATTTTGCCGATTTCGGTCTATTGGTTAAAAAATGA
GCTGATTTAACAAAAATTTAACGCGAATTTTAACAAAATATTAACGTTTACAATTTTATGGTGCACTCTC
AGTACAATCTGCTCTGATGCCGCATAGTTAAGCCAGCCCCGACACCCGCCAACACCCGCTGACGCGCCCT
GACGGGCTTGTCTGCTCCCGGCATCCGCTTACAGACAAGCTGTGACCGTCTCCGGGAGCTGCATGTGTCA
GAGGTTTTCACCGTCATCACCGAAACGCGCGAGACGAAAGGGCCTCGTGATACGCCTATTTTTATAGGTT
AATGTCATGATAATAATGGTTTCTTAGACGTCAGGTGGCACTTTTCGGGGAAATGTGCGCGGAACCCCTA
TTTGTTTATTTTTCTAAATACATTCAAATATGTATCCGCTCATGAGACAATAACCCTGATAAATGCTTCA
ATAATATTGAAAAAGGAAGAGTATGAGTATTCAACATTTCCGTGTCGCCCTTATTCCCTTTTTTGCGGCA
TTTTGCCTTCCTGTTTTTGCTCACCCAGAAACGCTGGTGAAAGTAAAAGATGCTGAAGATCAGTTGGGTG
CACGAGTGGGTTACATCGAACTGGATCTCAACAGCGGTAAGATCCTTGAGAGTTTTCGCCCCGAAGAACG
TTTTCCAATGATGAGCACTTTTAAAGTTCTGCTATGTGGCGCGGTATTATCCCGTATTGACGCCGGGCAA
GAGCAACTCGGTCGCCGCATACACTATTCTCAGAATGACTTGGTTGAGTACTCACCAGTCACAGAAAAGC
ATCTTACGGATGGCATGACAGTAAGAGAATTATGCAGTGCTGCCATAACCATGAGTGATAACACTGCGGC
CAACTTACTTCTGACAACGATCGGAGGACCGAAGGAGCTAACCGCTTTTTTGCACAACATGGGGGATCAT
GTAACTCGCCTTGATCGTTGGGAACCGGAGCTGAATGAAGCCATACCAAACGACGAGCGTGACACCACGA
TGCCTGTAGCAATGGCAACAACGTTGCGCAAACTATTAACTGGCGAACTACTTACTCTAGCTTCCCGGCA
ACAATTAATAGACTGGATGGAGGCGGATAAAGTTGCAGGACCACTTCTGCGCTCGGCCCTTCCGGCTGGC
TGGTTTATTGCTGATAAATCTGGAGCCGGTGAGCGTGGAAGCCGCGGTATCATTGCAGCACTGGGGCCAG
ATGGTAAGCCCTCCCGTATCGTAGTTATCTACACGACGGGGAGTCAGGCAACTATGGATGAACGAAATAG
ACAGATCGCTGAGATAGGTGCCTCACTGATTAAGCATTGGTAACTGTCAGACCAAGTTTACTCATATATA
CTTTAGATTGATTTAAAACTTCATTTTTAATTTAAAAGGATCTAGGTGAAGATCCTTTTTGATAATCTCA
TGACCAAAATCCCTTAACGTGAGTTTTCGTTCCACTGAGCGTCAGACCCCGTAGAAAAGATCAAAGGATC
TTCTTGAGATCCTTTTTTTCTGCGCGTAATCTGCTGCTTGCAAACAAAAAAACCACCGCTACCAGCGGTG
GTTTGTTTGCCGGATCAAGAGCTACCAACTCTTTTTCCGAAGGTAACTGGCTTCAGCAGAGCGCAGATAC
CAAATACTGTTCTTCTAGTGTAGCCGTAGTTAGGCCACCACTTCAAGAACTCTGTAGCACCGCCTACATA
CCTCGCTCTGCTAATCCTGTTACCAGTGGCTGCTGCCAGTGGCGATAAGTCGTGTCTTACCGGGTTGGAC
TCAAGACGATAGTTACCGGATAAGGCGCAGCGGTCGGGCTGAACGGGGGGTTCGTGCACACAGCCCAGCT
TGGAGCGAACGACCTACACCGAACTGAGATACCTACAGCGTGAGCTATGAGAAAGCGCCACGCTTCCCGA
AGGGAGAAAGGCGGACAGGTATCCGGTAAGCGGCAGGGTCGGAACAGGAGAGCGCACGAGGGAGCTTCCA
GGGGGAAACGCCTGGTATCTTTATAGTCCTGTCGGGTTTCGCCACCTCTGACTTGAGCGTCGATTTTTGT
GATGCTCGTCAGGGGGGCGGAGCCTATGGAAAAACGCCAGCAACGCGGCCTTTTTACGGTTCCTGGCCTT
TTGCTGGCCTTTTGCTCACATGT
